>Addgene plasmid #187032 | pLV-Hygro-CMV-hOGG1/EGFP | addgene full sequence | sequence record 373250 | Addgene NGS Result
ATTTCACACAGGAAACAGCTATGACCATGATTACGCCAAGCGCGCAATTAACCCTCACTAAAGGGAACAA
AAGCTGGAGCTGCAAGCTTAATGTAGTCTTATGCAATACTCTTGTAGTCTTGCAACATGGTAACGATGAG
TTAGCAACATGCCTTACAAGGAGAGAAAAAGCACCGTGCATGCCGATTGGTGGAAGTAAGGTGGTACGAT
CGTGCCTTATTAGGAAGGCAACAGACGGGTCTGACATGGATTGGACGAACCACTGAATTGCCGCATTGCA
GAGATATTGTATTTAAGTGCCTAGCTCGATACATAAACGGGTCTCTCTGGTTAGACCAGATCTGAGCCTG
GGAGCTCTCTGGCTAACTAGGGAACCCACTGCTTAAGCCTCAATAAAGCTTGCCTTGAGTGCTTCAAGTA
GTGTGTGCCCGTCTGTTGTGTGACTCTGGTAACTAGAGATCCCTCAGACCCTTTTAGTCAGTGTGGAAAA
TCTCTAGCAGTGGCGCCCGAACAGGGACTTGAAAGCGAAAGGGAAACCAGAGGAGCTCTCTCGACGCAGG
ACTCGGCTTGCTGAAGCGCGCACGGCAAGAGGCGAGGGGCGGCGACTGGTGAGTACGCCAAAAATTTTGA
CTAGCGGAGGCTAGAAGGAGAGAGATGGGTGCGAGAGCGTCAGTATTAAGCGGGGGAGAATTAGATCGCG
ATGGGAAAAAATTCGGTTAAGGCCAGGGGGAAAGAAAAAATATAAATTAAAACATATAGTATGGGCAAGC
AGGGAGCTAGAACGATTCGCAGTTAATCCTGGCCTGTTAGAAACATCAGAAGGCTGTAGACAAATACTGG
GACAGCTACAACCATCCCTTCAGACAGGATCAGAAGAACTTAGATCATTATATAATACAGTAGCAACCCT
CTATTGTGTGCATCAAAGGATAGAGATAAAAGACACCAAGGAAGCTTTAGACAAGATAGAGGAAGAGCAA
AACAAAAGTAAGACCACCGCACAGCAAGCGGCCGCTGATCTTCAGACCTGGAGGAGGAGATATGAGGGAC
AATTGGAGAAGTGAATTATATAAATATAAAGTAGTAAAAATTGAACCATTAGGAGTAGCACCCACCAAGG
CAAAGAGAAGAGTGGTGCAGAGAGAAAAAAGAGCAGTGGGAATAGGAGCTTTGTTCCTTGGGTTCTTGGG
AGCAGCAGGAAGCACTATGGGCGCAGCGTCAATGACGCTGACGGTACAGGCCAGACAATTATTGTCTGGT
ATAGTGCAGCAGCAGAACAATTTGCTGAGGGCTATTGAGGCGCAACAGCATCTGTTGCAACTCACAGTCT
GGGGCATCAAGCAGCTCCAGGCAAGAATCCTGGCTGTGGAAAGATACCTAAAGGATCAACAGCTCCTGGG
GATTTGGGGTTGCTCTGGAAAACTCATTTGCACCACTGCTGTGCCTTGGAATGCTAGTTGGAGTAATAAA
TCTCTGGAACAGATTTGGAATCACACGACCTGGATGGAGTGGGACAGAGAAATTAACAATTACACAAGCT
TAATACACTCCTTAATTGAAGAATCGCAAAACCAGCAAGAAAAGAATGAACAAGAATTATTGGAATTAGA
TAAATGGGCAAGTTTGTGGAATTGGTTTAACATAACAAATTGGCTGTGGTATATAAAATTATTCATAATG
ATAGTAGGAGGCTTGGTAGGTTTAAGAATAGTTTTTGCTGTACTTTCTATAGTGAATAGAGTTAGGCAGG
GATATTCACCATTATCGTTTCAGACCCACCTCCCAACCCCGAGGGGACCCGACAGGCCCGAAGGAATAGA
AGAAGAAGGTGGAGAGAGAGACAGAGACAGATCCATTCGATTAGTGAACGGATCTCGACGGTATCGCTAG
CTTTTAAAAGAAAAGGGGGGATTGGGGGGTACAGTGCAGGGGAAAGAATAGTAGACATAATAGCAACAGA
CATACAAACTAAAGAATTACAAAAACAAATTACAAAAATTCAAAATTTTACTAGTGATTATCGGATCAAC
TTTGTATAGAAAAGTTGTAGTTATTAATAGTAATCAATTACGGGGTCATTAGTTCATAGCCCATATATGG
AGTTCCGCGTTACATAACTTACGGTAAATGGCCCGCCTGGCTGACCGCCCAACGACCCCCGCCCATTGAC
GTCAATAATGACGTATGTTCCCATAGTAACGCCAATAGGGACTTTCCATTGACGTCAATGGGTGGAGTAT
TTACGGTAAACTGCCCACTTGGCAGTACATCAAGTGTATCATATGCCAAGTACGCCCCCTATTGACGTCA
ATGACGGTAAATGGCCCGCCTGGCATTATGCCCAGTACATGACCTTATGGGACTTTCCTACTTGGCAGTA
CATCTACGTATTAGTCATCGCTATTACCATGGTGATGCGGTTTTGGCAGTACATCAATGGGCGTGGATAG
CGGTTTGACTCACGGGGATTTCCAAGTCTCCACCCCATTGACGTCAATGGGAGTTTGTTTTGGCACCAAA
ATCAACGGGACTTTCCAAAATGTCGTAACAACTCCGCCCCATTGACGCAAATGGGCGGTAGGCGTGTACG
GTGGGAGGTCTATATAAGCAGAGCTGGTTTAGTGAACCGTCAGATCCAAGTTTGTACAAAAAAGCAGGCT
GCCACCATGCCTGCCCGCGCGCTTCTGCCCAGGCGCATGGGGCATCGTACTCTAGCCTCCACTCCTGCCC
TGTGGGCCTCCATCCCGTGCCCTCGCTCTGAGCTGCGCCTGGACCTGGTTCTGCCTTCTGGACAATCTTT
CCGGTGGAGGGAGCAAAGTCCTGCACACTGGAGTGGTGTACTAGCGGATCAAGTATGGACACTGACTCAG
ACTGAGGAGCAGCTCCACTGCACTGTGTACCGAGGAGACAAGAGCCAGGCTAGCAGGCCCACACCAGACG
AGCTGGAGGCCGTGCGCAAGTACTTCCAGCTAGATGTTACCCTGGCTCAACTGTATCACCACTGGGGTTC
CGTGGACTCCCACTTCCAAGAGGTGGCTCAGAAATTCCAAGGTGTGCGACTGCTGCGACAAGACCCCATC
GAATGCCTTTTCTCTTTTATCTGTTCCTCCAACAACAACATCGCCCGCATCACTGGCATGGTGGAGCGGC
TGTGCCAGGCTTTTGGACCTCGGCTCATCCAGCTTGATGATGTCACCTACCATGGCTTCCCCAGCCTGCA
GGCCCTGGCTGGGCCAGAGGTGGAGGCTCATCTCAGGAAGCTGGGCCTGGGCTATCGTGCCCGTTACGTG
AGTGCCAGTGCCCGAGCCATCCTGGAAGAACAGGGCGGGCTAGCCTGGCTGCAGCAGCTACGAGAGTCCT
CATATGAGGAGGCCCACAAGGCCCTCTGCATCCTGCCTGGAGTGGGCACCAAGGTGGCTGACTGCATCTG
CCTGATGGCCCTAGACAAGCCCCAGGCTGTGCCCGTGGATGTCCATATGTGGCACATTGCCCAACGTGAC
TACAGCTGGCACCCTACCACGTCCCAGGCGAAGGGACCGAGCCCCCAGACCAACAAGGAACTGGGAAACT
TTTTCCGGAGCCTGTGGGGACCTTATGCTGGCTGGGCCCAAGCGGTGCTGTTCAGTGCCGACCTGCGCCA
ATCCCGCCATGCTCAGGAGCCACCAGCAAAGCGCAGAAAGGGTTCCAAAGGGCCGGAAGGCATGGTGAGC
AAGGGCGAGGAGCTGTTCACCGGGGTGGTGCCCATCCTGGTCGAGCTGGACGGCGACGTAAACGGCCACA
AGTTCAGCGTGTCCGGCGAGGGCGAGGGCGATGCCACCTACGGCAAGCTGACCCTGAAGTTCATCTGCAC
CACCGGCAAGCTGCCCGTGCCCTGGCCCACCCTCGTGACCACCCTGACCTACGGCGTGCAGTGCTTCAGC
CGCTACCCCGACCACATGAAGCAGCACGACTTCTTCAAGTCCGCCATGCCCGAAGGCTACGTCCAGGAGC
GCACCATCTTCTTCAAGGACGACGGCAACTACAAGACCCGCGCCGAGGTGAAGTTCGAGGGCGACACCCT
GGTGAACCGCATCGAGCTGAAGGGCATCGACTTCAAGGAGGACGGCAACATCCTGGGGCACAAGCTGGAG
TACAACTACAACAGCCACAACGTCTATATCATGGCCGACAAGCAGAAGAACGGCATCAAGGTGAACTTCA
AGATCCGCCACAACATCGAGGACGGCAGCGTGCAGCTCGCCGACCACTACCAGCAGAACACCCCCATCGG
CGACGGCCCCGTGCTGCTGCCCGACAACCACTACCTGAGCACCCAGTCCGCCCTGAGCAAAGACCCCAAC
GAGAAGCGCGATCACATGGTCCTGCTGGAGTTCGTGACCGCCGCCGGGATCACTCTCGGCATGGACGAGC
TGTACAAGTAAACCCAGCTTTCTTGTACAAAGTGGTGATAATCGAATTCCGATAATCAACCTCTGGATTA
CAAAATTTGTGAAAGATTGACTGGTATTCTTAACTATGTTGCTCCTTTTACGCTATGTGGATACGCTGCT
TTAATGCCTTTGTATCATGCTATTGCTTCCCGTATGGCTTTCATTTTCTCCTCCTTGTATAAATCCTGGT
TGCTGTCTCTTTATGAGGAGTTGTGGCCCGTTGTCAGGCAACGTGGCGTGGTGTGCACTGTGTTTGCTGA
CGCAACCCCCACTGGTTGGGGCATTGCCACCACCTGTCAGCTCCTTTCCGGGACTTTCGCTTTCCCCCTC
CCTATTGCCACGGCGGAACTCATCGCCGCCTGCCTTGCCCGCTGCTGGACAGGGGCTCGGCTGTTGGGCA
CTGACAATTCCGTGGTGTTGTCGGGGAAGCTGACGTCCTTTCCATGGCTGCTCGCCTGTGTTGCCACCTG
GATTCTGCGCGGGACGTCCTTCTGCTACGTCCCTTCGGCCCTCAATCCAGCGGACCTTCCTTCCCGCGGC
CTGCTGCCGGCTCTGCGGCCTCTTCCGCGTCTTCGCCTTCGCCCTCAGACGAGTCGGATCTCCCTTTGGG
CCGCCTCCCCGCATCGGGAATTCCCGCGGTTCGAATTCTACCGGGTAGGGGAGGCGCTTTTCCCAAGGCA
GTCTGGAGCATGCGCTTTAGCAGCCCCGCTGGGCACTTGGCGCTACACAAGTGGCCTCTGGCCTCGCACA
CATTCCACATCCACCGGTAGGCGCCAACCGGCTCCGTTCTTTGGTGGCCCCTTCGCGCCACCTTCTACTC
CTCCCCTAGTCAGGAAGTTCCCCCCCGCCCCGCAGCTCGCGTCGTGCAGGACGTGACAAATGGAAGTAGC
ACGTCTCACTAGTCTCGTGCAGATGGACAGCACCGCTGAGCAATGGAAGCGGGTAGGCCTTTGGGGCAGC
GGCCAATAGCAGCTTTGCTCCTTCGCTTTCTGGGCTCAGAGGCTGGGAAGGGGTGGGTCCGGGGGCGGGC
TCAGGGGCGGGCTCAGGGGCGGGGCGGGCGCCCGAAGGTCCTCCGGAGGCCCGGCATTCTGCACGCTTCA
AAAGCGCACGTCTGCCGCGCTGTTCTCCTCTTCCTCATCTCCGGGCCTTTCGACCTCACGTGGCCACCAT
GAAAAAGCCTGAACTCACCGCGACGTCTGTCGAGAAGTTTCTGATCGAAAAGTTCGACAGCGTCTCCGAC
CTGATGCAGCTCTCGGAGGGCGAAGAATCTCGTGCTTTCAGCTTCGATGTAGGAGGGCGTGGATATGTCC
TGCGGGTAAATAGCTGCGCCGATGGTTTCTACAAAGATCGTTATGTTTATCGGCACTTTGCATCGGCCGC
GCTCCCGATTCCGGAAGTGCTTGACATTGGGGAATTTAGCGAGAGCCTGACCTATTGCATCTCCCGCCGT
GCACAGGGTGTCACGTTGCAAGACCTGCCTGAAACCGAACTGCCCGCTGTTCTGCAGCCGGTCGCGGAGG
CCATGGATGCGATCGCTGCGGCCGATCTTAGCCAGACGAGCGGGTTCGGCCCATTCGGACCGCAAGGAAT
CGGTCAATACACTACATGGCGTGATTTCATATGCGCGATTGCTGATCCCCATGTGTATCACTGGCAAACT
GTGATGGACGACACCGTCAGTGCGTCCGTCGCGCAGGCTCTCGATGAGCTGATGCTTTGGGCCGAGGACT
GCCCCGAAGTCCGGCACCTCGTGCACGCGGATTTCGGCTCCAACAATGTCCTGACGGACAATGGCCGCAT
AACAGCGGTCATTGACTGGAGCGAGGCGATGTTCGGGGATTCCCAATACGAGGTCGCCAACATCTTCTTC
TGGAGGCCGTGGTTGGCTTGTATGGAGCAGCAGACGCGCTACTTCGAGCGGAGGCATCCGGAGCTTGCAG
GATCGCCGCGGCTCCGGGCGTATATGCTCCGCATTGGTCTTGACCAACTCTATCAGAGCTTGGTTGACGG
CAATTTCGATGATGCAGCTTGGGCGCAGGGTCGATGCGACGCAATCGTCCGATCCGGAGCCGGGACTGTC
GGGCGTACACAAATCGCCCGCAGAAGCGCGGCCGTCTGGACCGATGGCTGTGTAGAAGTACTCGCCGATA
GTGGAAACCGACGCCCCAGCACTCGTCCGAGGGCAAAGGAATAGGGTACCTTTAAGACCAATGACTTACA
AGGCAGCTGTAGATCTTAGCCACTTTTTAAAAGAAAAGGGGGGACTGGAAGGGCTAATTCACTCCCAACG
AAGACAAGATCTGCTTTTTGCTTGTACTGGGTCTCTCTGGTTAGACCAGATCTGAGCCTGGGAGCTCTCT
GGCTAACTAGGGAACCCACTGCTTAAGCCTCAATAAAGCTTGCCTTGAGTGCTTCAAGTAGTGTGTGCCC
GTCTGTTGTGTGACTCTGGTAACTAGAGATCCCTCAGACCCTTTTAGTCAGTGTGGAAAATCTCTAGCAG
TAGTAGTTCATGTCATCTTATTATTCAGTATTTATAACTTGCAAAGAAATGAATATCAGAGAGTGAGAGG
AACTTGTTTATTGCAGCTTATAATGGTTACAAATAAAGCAATAGCATCACAAATTTCACAAATAAAGCAT
TTTTTTCACTGCATTCTAGTTGTGGTTTGTCCAAACTCATCAATGTATCTTATCATGTCTGGCTCTAGCT
ATCCCGCCCCTAACTCCGCCCATCCCGCCCCTAACTCCGCCCAGTTCCGCCCATTCTCCGCCCCATGGCT
GACTAATTTTTTTTATTTATGCAGAGGCCGAGGCCGCCTCGGCCTCTGAGCTATTCCAGAAGTAGTGAGG
AGGCTTTTTTGGAGGCCTAGGGACGTACCCAATTCGCCCTATAGTGAGTCGTATTACGCGCGCTCACTGG
CCGTCGTTTTACAACGTCGTGACTGGGAAAACCCTGGCGTTACCCAACTTAATCGCCTTGCAGCACATCC
CCCTTTCGCCAGCTGGCGTAATAGCGAAGAGGCCCGCACCGATCGCCCTTCCCAACAGTTGCGCAGCCTG
AATGGCGAATGGG
[124 nt withheld, positions 7504-7627]
C
[91 nt withheld, positions 7629-7719]
A
[49 nt withheld, positions 7721-7769]
CCTTTGACGTTGGAGTCCACGTTCTTT
[37 nt withheld, positions 7797-7833]
ACCCTATCTCGGTCTATTCTTTTGATTTATAAGGGATTTTGCCGATTTCGGCCTATTGGTTAAAAAATGA
GCTGATTTAACAAAAATTTAACGCGAATTTTAACAAAATATTAACGCTTACAATTTAGGTGGCACTTTTC
GGGGAAATGTGCGCGGAACCCCTATTTGTTTATTTTTCTAAATACATTCAAATATGTATCCGCTCATGAG
ACAATAACCCTGATAAATGCTTCAATAATATTGAAAAAGGAAGAGTATGAGTATTCAACATTTCCGTGTC
GCCCTTATTCCCTTTTTTGCGGCATTTTGCCTTCCTGTTTTTGCTCACCCAGAAACGCTGGTGAAAGTAA
AAGATGCTGAAGATCAGTTGGGTGCACGAGTGGGTTACATCGAACTGGATCTCAACAGCGGTAAGATCCT
TGAGAGTTTTCGCCCCGAAGAACGTTTTCCAATGATGAGCACTTTTAAAGTTCTGCTATGTGGCGCGGTA
TTATCCCGTATTGACGCCGGGCAAGAGCAACTCGGTCGCCGCATACACTATTCTCAGAATGACTTGGTTG
AGTACTCACCAGTCACAGAAAAGCATCTTACGGATGGCATGACAGTAAGAGAATTATGCAGTGCTGCCAT
AACCATGAGTGATAACACTGCGGCCAACTTACTTCTGACAACGATCGGAGGACCGAAGGAGCTAACCGCT
TTTTTGCACAACATGGGGGATCATGTAACTCGCCTTGATCGTTGGGAACCGGAGCTGAATGAAGCCATAC
CAAACGACGAGCGTGACACCACGATGCCTGTAGCAATGGCAACAACGTTGCGCAAACTATTAACTGGCGA
ACTACTTACTCTAGCTTCCCGGCAACAATTAATAGACTGGATGGAGGCGGATAAAGTTGCAGGACCACTT
CTGCGCTCGGCCCTTCCGGCTGGCTGGTTTATTGCTGATAAATCTGGAGCCGGTGAGCGTGGGTCTCGCG
GTATCATTGCAGCACTGGGGCCAGATGGTAAGCCCTCCCGTATCGTAGTTATCTACACGACGGGGAGTCA
GGCAACTATGGATGAACGAAATAGACAGATCGCTGAGATAGGTGCCTCACTGATTAAGCATTGGTAACTG
TCAGACCAAGTTTACTCATATATACTTTAGATTGATTTAAAACTTCATTTTTAATTTAAAAGGATCTAGG
TGAAGATCCTTTTTGATAATCTCATGACCAAAATCCCTTAACGTGAGTTTTCGTTCCACTGAGCGTCAGA
CCCCGTAGAAAAGATCAAAGGATCTTCTTGAGATCCTTTTTTTCTGCGCGTAATCTGCTGCTTGCAAACA
AAAAAACCACCGCTACCAGCGGTGGTTTGTTTGCCGGATCAAGAGCTACCAACTCTTTTTCCGAAGGTAA
CTGGCTTCAGCAGAGCGCAGATACCAAATACTGTTCTTCTAGTGTAGCCGTAGTTAGGCCACCACTTCAA
GAACTCTGTAGCACCGCCTACATACCTCGCTCTGCTAATCCTGTTACCAGTGGCTGCTGCCAGTGGCGAT
AAGTCGTGTCTTACCGGGTTGGACTCAAGACGATAGTTACCGGATAAGGCGCAGCGGTCGGGCTGAACGG
GGGGTTCGTGCACACAGCCCAGCTTGGAGCGAACGACCTACACCGAACTGAGATACCTACAGCGTGAGCT
ATGAGAAAGCGCCACGCTTCCCGAAGAGAGAAAGGCGGACAGGTATCCGGTAAGCGGCAGGGTCGGAACA
GGAGAGCGCACGAGGGAGCTTCCAGGGGGAAACGCCTGGTATCTTTATAGTCCTGTCGGGTTTCGCCACC
TCTGACTTGAGCGTCGATTTTTGTGATGCTCGTCAGGGGGGCGGAGCCTATGGAAAAACGCCAGCAACGC
GGCCTTTTTACGGTTCCTGGCCTTTTGCTGGCCTTTTGCTCACATGTTCTTTCCTGCGTTATCCCCTGAT
TCTGTGGATAACCGTATTACCGCCTTTGAGTGAGCTGATACCGCTCGCCGCAGCCGAACGACCGAGCGCA
GCGAGTCAGTGAGCGAGGAAGCGGAAGAGCGCCCAATACGCAAACCGCCTCTCCCCGCGCGTTGGCCGAT
TCATTAATGCAGCTGGCACGACAGGTTTCCCGACTGGAAAGCGGGCAGTGAGCGCAACGCAATTAATGTG
AGTTAGCTCACTCATTAGGCACCCCAGGCTTTACACTTTATGCTTCCGGCTCGTATGTTGTGTGGAATTG
TGAGCGGATAACA
Features (pLannotate 1.2.2; 32 found; start..end, strand, type, name):
     46..64      +  promoter       T3 promoter: promoter for bacteriophage T3 RNA polymerase
     92..318     +  promoter       RSV promoter: Rous sarcoma virus enhancer/promoter
    319..499     +  LTR            5' LTR (truncated): truncated 5' long terminal repeat (LTR) from HIV-1
    546..671     +  misc_feature   HIV-1 Ψ: packaging signal of human immunodeficiency virus type 1
    655..1018    +  CDS            HIV-1 gag (fragment): gag protein from human immunodeficiency virus 1; gag
   1164..1397    +  misc_feature   RRE: The Rev response element (RRE) of HIV-1 allows for Rev-dependent mRNA export from the nucleus to the cytoplasm.
   1774..1874    +  CDS            Rev (fragment): human immunodeficiency virus 1 (HIV-1) Rev protein; rev; enhances nuclear export of unspliced and incompletely spliced viral mRNAs
   1892..2009    +  misc_feature   cPPT/CTS: central polypurine tract and central termination sequence of HIV-1
   2027..2047    +  protein_bind   attB4: mutant version of attB; core recombination site for the Gateway® BP reaction BP Clonase™
   2108..2411    +  enhancer       CMV enhancer: human cytomegalovirus immediate early enhancer
   2412..2615    +  promoter       CMV promoter: human cytomegalovirus (CMV) immediate early promoter
   2637..2657    +  protein_bind   attB1: mutant version of attB; core recombination site for the Gateway® BP reaction BP Clonase™
   2667..3701    +  CDS            OGG1: OGG1_HUMAN - Also known as MMH, MUTM, OGH1. Experimental evidence at protein level: Swiss-Prot protein existence level 1. DNA repair enzyme that incises DNA at 8-oxoG residues. Excises 7,8-dihydro-8-oxoguanine and 2,6-diamino-4-hydroxy-5-N- methylformamidopyrimidine (FAPY) from damaged DNA. Has a beta-lyase activity that nicks DNA 3' to the lesion. From Homo sapiens (Human).
   3702..4421    +  CDS            EGFP: the original enhanced GFP (Yang et al., 1996) mammalian codon-optimized
   4422..4446    -  protein_bind   attB2: mutant version of attB; recombination site for the Gateway® BP reaction BP Clonase™
   4464..5052    +  misc_feature   WPRE: woodchuck hepatitis virus posttranscriptional regulatory element
   5083..5582    +  promoter       PGK promoter: mouse phosphoglycerate kinase 1 promoter
   5599..6621    +  CDS            hph: KHYB_ECOLX - Experimental evidence at protein level: Swiss-Prot protein existence level 1. The aminoglycoside phosphotransferases achieve inactivation of their antibiotic substrates by phosphorylation. Only phosphorylates hygromycin and closely related compounds such as demethyl analogs and destomycin. From Escherichia coli.
   6617..6694    +  CDS            nef (fragment): NEF_HV1Z2 - Experimental evidence at protein level: Swiss-Prot protein existence level 1. Extracellular Nef protein targets CD4(+) T-lymphocytes for apoptosis by interacting with CXCR4 surface receptors. From Human immunodeficiency virus type 1 group M subtype D (isolate Z2/CDC-Z34) (HIV-1).
   6696..6929    +  LTR            3' LTR (ΔU3): self-inactivating 3' long terminal repeat (LTR) from HIV-1
   7001..7122    +  polyA_signal   SV40 poly(A) signal: SV40 polyadenylation signal
   7162..7297    +  rep_origin     SV40 ori: SV40 origin of replication
   7318..7336    -  promoter       T7 promoter: promoter for bacteriophage T7 RNA polymerase
   7344..7499    +  CDS            lacZα (fragment): LacZα fragment of β-galactosidase; lacZ fragment
   7504..7932    +  rep_origin     f1 ori (sequence partly withheld): f1 bacteriophage origin of replication; arrow indicates direction of (+) strand synthesis
   7985..8089    +  promoter       AmpR promoter: bla
   8090..8950    +  CDS            AmpR: β-lactamase; bla; confers resistance to ampicillin, carbenicillin, and related antibiotics
   9121..9709    +  rep_origin     ori: high-copy-number ColE1/pMB1/pBR322/pUC origin of replication
   9892..9984    +  CDS            lacI (fragment): lac repressor; lacI; The lac repressor binds to the lac operator to inhibit transcription in E. coli. This inhibition can be relieved by adding lactose or isopropyl-β-D-thiogalactopyranoside (IPTG).
   9997..10018   +  protein_bind   CAP binding site: CAP binding activates transcription in the presence of cAMP. E. coli catabolite activator protein
  10033..10063   +  promoter       lac promoter: promoter for the E. coli lac operon
  10071..1       +  protein_bind   lac operator (across the origin): The lac repressor binds to the lac operator to inhibit transcription in E. coli. This inhibition can be relieved by adding lactose or isopropyl-β-D-thiogalactopyranoside (IPTG). lac repressor encoded by lacI
