[The description below was written by a language model from this plasmid's Addgene catalogue record and pLannotate feature annotations shown in this document.]
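Description:
pLV-Hygro-CMV-hOGG1/EGFP is a 10,086 bp third-generation-style, self-inactivating HIV-1 lentiviral transfer plasmid for mammalian expression, derived in part from a VectorBuilder backbone. In bacteria it is maintained through a high-copy ColE1/pUC-type origin and selected with ampicillin via the β-lactamase gene. The backbone also carries an f1 origin, an SV40 origin, T3 and T7 promoters, and residual lac-region fragments. The viral portion begins with an RSV promoter fused to a truncated 5' LTR, which drives Tat-independent production of genomic RNA in packaging cells. It is followed by the Ψ packaging signal with a partial gag sequence, the RRE for Rev-dependent nuclear export, and the cPPT/CTS element that aids nuclear import of the reverse-transcribed genome. A ΔU3 3' LTR renders the integrated provirus transcriptionally self-inactivating, and an SV40 poly(A) signal lies downstream.

The payload is the 1,035 bp human OGG1 coding sequence, encoding the DNA glycosylase that excises 8-oxoguanine and related oxidative lesions. In the feature table it is directly followed by EGFP, giving a C-terminal fluorescent fusion. This open reading frame is driven by the CMV immediate early enhancer/promoter and is flanked by Gateway attB sites (attB4, attB1, attB2), remnants of recombinational assembly of the promoter and ORF modules. A WPRE downstream enhances transcript stability and expression. A separate mouse PGK promoter drives the hygromycin phosphotransferase gene, allowing hygromycin selection of transduced cells. The record gives no purpose beyond the fusion and resistance cassette, but the design suits making stable cell lines that express fluorescently tagged OGG1, for example to follow its localisation or behaviour in base excision repair.
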