Addgene plasmid #187032: pLV-Hygro-CMV-hOGG1/EGFP
Purpose: EGFP fused to the C-terminus of OGG1 and a hygromycin resistance cassette
Depositing lab: Robert Sobol. Depositing organization: University of South Alabama, Mitchell Cancer Institute.
Backbone
  Vector backbone: Lentivirus
  Total vector size (bp): 10086
  Vector type: Mammalian Expression, Lentiviral
  Selectable markers: Hygromycin
Growth in bacteria
  Bacterial resistance: Ampicillin, 100 μg/mL
  Growth temperature: 37°C
  Growth strain: NEB Stable
  Copy number: High Copy
Gene/Insert
  Gene/Insert name: OGG1
  Species: H. sapiens (human)
  Insert size (bp): 1035
  Entrez Gene: OGG1 (a.k.a. HMMH, HOGG1, MUTM, OGH1)
  Promoter: CMV
  Tag / fusion protein: EGFP (C terminal on insert)
  Cloning method: Unknown
  Sequencing primers: 5′ N/A
Resource information
  A portion of this plasmid was derived from a plasmid made by: VectorBuilder
Terms and licenses: Academic/Nonprofit Terms; Industry Terms: Not Available to Industry
How to cite: pLV-Hygro-CMV-hOGG1/EGFP was a gift from Robert Sobol (Addgene plasmid # 187032 ; http://n2t.net/addgene:187032 ; RRID:Addgene_187032)
